>Addgene plasmid #167653 | pKP968 | addgene full sequence | sequence record 339836 | Addgene NGS Result
TTGACAGCTTATCATCGATAAGCTTTAATGCGGTAGTTTATCACAGTTAAATTGCTAACGCAGTCAGGCA
CCGTGTATGAAATCTAACAATGCGCTCATCGTCATCCTCGGCACCGTCACCCTGGATGCTGTAGGCATAG
GCTTGGTTATGCCGGTACTGCCGGGCCTCTTGCGGGATATCGTCCATTCCGACAGCATCGCCAGTCACTA
TGGCGTGCTGCTAGCGCTATATGCGTTGATGCAATTTCTATGCGCACCCGTTCTCGGAGCACTGTCCGAC
CGCTTTGGCCGCCGCCCAGTCCTGCTCGCTTCGCTACTTGGAGCCACTATCGACTACGCGATCATGGCGA
CCACACCCGTCCTGTGGATCCAGAACAGTTATGCCTGTGCCGTTTTTTGTGGTATCAGGCGAGAATAGCA
CGTGGTGTGAATGCCTGTTTTTTGATCGTTTTCACAAAAATTGAAATCCACAGTCTTGACAGAGAAAACA
CAGCGGCGTAATTTTTGATCTGTACATAAAACCAGTGGTTATATGTACAGTATTTAATTTTAATTGATTG
TTTTTAAAGTCAAAGAGGTTTTCTATGAGTGATAATGAAGGTAGTGTACCGACAGAAGGTATTGATTACG
GGTGTACAATGGTTGTGTGGCCGTCAACAGGACGAATTCCGGGCGGTGATGTGAAACCCGGAGGCTCATC
AGGTCTCGCTCCATCCATGCCTCCGGGATGGGGGGATTACAGCCCACAAGGTATCGCACTTGTACAAAGT
GTTCTTTTTCCTGGAATTATTCGCCGGATTATTCTTGATAAAGAACTTGAAGAGGGAGACTGGTCGGGAT
GGTCTGTCAGTGTGCATAGCCCCTGGGGAAACGAGAAAGTTTCCGCTGCACGAACAGTTCTTGAAAATGG
TTTACGTGGTGGTTTGCCAGAACCGTCTCGCCCGGCTGCTGTTTCTTTTGCCCGTCTGGAGCCTGCTTCC
GGAAATGAGCAAAAAATTATTCGTCTTATGGTTACACAGCAACTGGAGCAGGTAACGGATATCCCTGCCA
GCCAGTTACCAGCAGCGGGTAATAATGTACCGGTAAAATATCGTCTGACGGACCTTATGCAGAATGGTAC
ACAATATATGGCTATTATCGGAGGTATTCCGATGACAGTGCCAGTAGTGGATGCCGTTCCAGTTCCGGAC
CGGAGTCGTCCGGGAACCAATATTAAAGATGTTTACAGTGCCCCTGTATCACCAAATCTACCGGACCTGG
TATTAAGTGTGGGTCAGATGAATACTCCAGTTCGGTCTAATCCCGAAATCCAGGAAGATGGCGTTATTTC
TGAGACAGGGAATTATGTTGAGGCTGGTTATACGTGTTCCAGTAATAATCATGATGTCATTGTCCGTTTT
CCTGAAGGCAGTGGAGTTTCTCCGCTATATATTTCAGCCGTGGAGATTCTGGACAGTAATAGTTTAAGCC
AGCGCCAGGAAGCCGAAAATAACGCAAAGGATGACTTCAGAGTCAAGAAAGAACAAGAAAATGACGAGAA
GACGGTCCTGACAAAAACCAGCGAGGTCATCATTAGTGTCGGTGACAAAGTCGGGGAATATCTTGGAGAT
AAATACAAGGCGCTTTCCCGTGAAATTGCAGAGAATATAAATAATTTTCAGGGAAAAACGATTCGTAGTT
ATGATGATGCAATGTCTTCCATTAATAAGTTAATGGCTAACCCCAGCCTTAAAATAAATGCAACGGACAA
AGAAGCCATTGTGAATGCGTGGAAAGCATTTAATGCTGAGGATATGGGGAATAAATTTGCTGCGTTGGGT
AAAACGTTCAAAGCAGCAGATTATGCAATAAAGGCAAACAACATCAGGGAGAAGAGTATTGAGGGTTACC
AGACTGGTAACTGGGGGCCATTAATGCTGGAAGTCGAGTCCTGGGTTATCAGTGGGATGGCATCTGCTGT
AGCTCTTAGTTTGTTTTCTTTGACATTAGGCTCGGCCCTTATAGCCTTTGGTCTTTCGGCCACAGTTGTT
GGTTTTGTTGGCGTAGTTATTGCAGGTGCTATTGGTGCATTTATCGATGATAAATTTGTTGATGAGTTGA
ATCACAAGATTATAAAACACCATCACCATCACCATTAATTAAAAGGAAGGCAGTGTTACTGCCTCCCTTT
AAAATATTTAATGACAAGTAATGGCATCAGTAAAATCGCATATGTCATGGTTAAAACAGTAAAGTAAATG
GAGCAATATAAAATAAACAGAGTGATGACATTATGAGATAATAATTTAAAAAAACCACCTGCTGTTGTTA
GTTCCAGATTATAGAACAGTGTGATATAAATCAGAATGGCATAAAAAACGGGCCCCCAGAAACAGGATTG
CACAACAAGTTTTCTTGTTACTGGCTTTATGATTTCTCTTGTCTTATATGTGCAAAGAAAAACGAGAATA
CCCATAACTGGCGCTGTCTTGTTGTAGTTTGACATAAGTGTTGTCATGACGGGATCATGCAATGATGTAA
TAGAAGGGAGAAATGCCACCTTATTATATAAGTAGTACAGCACTTGAGAATATGGATCATTTATTCGAAG
TATTAATATAGCCATTAATGGAATAATCCCGATTATGGAAAATGCATATAATATTTCGTTTGCTTTCTTG
TTCTTATCTTTATTGCTGGTCATATATATACCTTTTTGTATTTTATATATAGATTATATATCAGAGTTCT
CAATATATTTCCAGTATTTAATGGAGTGTACAGATATATATCTTATATATGGTAGTTCAGGAGCTGCCCT
ACCATTTTTAACGGCATATCAGGCAAACAATGTTATGGGGAGCCTCTCTCATGGGGTTTGTTCGCCGGCG
GAGGCGTTAGCCAGCGGCGAACTCTGGGATCCTCTACGCCGGACGCATCGTGGCCGGCATCACCGGCGCC
ACAGGTGCGGTTGCTGGCGCCTATATCGCCGACATCACCGATGGGGAAGATCGGGCTCGCCACTTCGGGC
TCATGAGCGCTTGTTTCGGCGTGGGTATGGTGGCAGGCCCCGTGGCCGGGGGACTGTTGGGCGCCATCTC
CTTGCATGCACCATTCCTTGCGGCGGCGGTGCTCAACGGCCTCAACCTACTACTGGGCTGCTTCCTAATG
CAGGAGTCGCATAAGGGAGAGCGTCGACCGATGCCCTTGAGAGCCTTCAACCCAGTCAGCTCCTTCCGGT
GGGCGCGGGGCATGACTATCGTCGCCGCACTTATGACTGTCTTCTTTATCATGCAACTCGTAGGACAGGT
GCCGGCAGCGCTCTGGGTCATTTTCGGCGAGGACCGCTTTCGCTGGAGCGCGACGATGATCGGCCTGTCG
CTTGCGGTATTCGGAATCTTGCACGCCCTCGCTCAAGCCTTCGTCACTGGTCCCGCCACCAAACGTTTCG
GCGAGAAGCAGGCCATTATCGCCGGCATGGCGGCCGACGCGCTGGGCTACGTCTTGCTGGCGTTCGCGAC
GCGAGGCTGGATGGCCTTCCCCATTATGATTCTTCTCGCTTCCGGCGGCATCGGGATGCCCGCGTTGCAG
GCCATGCTGTCCAGGCAGGTAGATGACGACCATCAGGGACAGCTTCAAGGATCGCTCGCGGCTCTTACCA
GCCTAACTTCGATCATTGGACCGCTGATCGTCACGGCGATTTATGCCGCCTCGGCGAGCACATGGAACGG
GTTGGCATGGATTGTAGGCGCCGCCCTATACCTTGTCTGCCTCCCCGCGTTGCGTCGCGGTGCATGGAGC
CGGGCCACCTCGACCTGAATGGAAGCCGGCGGCACCTCGCTAACGGATTCACCACTCCAAGAATTGGAGC
CAATCAATTCTTGCGGAGAACTGTGAATGCGCAAACCAACCCTTGGCAGAACATATCCATCGCGTCCGCC
ATCTCCAGCAGCCGCACGCGGCGCATCTCGGGCAGCGTTGGGTCCTGGCCACGGGTGCGCATGATCGTGC
TCCTGTCGTTGAGGACCCGGCTAGGCTGGCGGGGTTGCCTTACTGGTTAGCAGAATGAATCACCGATACG
CGAGCGAACGTGAAGCGACTGCTGCTGCAAAACGTCTGCGACCTGAGCAACAACATGAATGGTCTTCGGT
TTCCGTGTTTCGTAAAGTCTGGAAACGCGGAAGTCCCCTACGTGCTGCTGAAGTTGCCCGCAACAGAGAG
TGGAACCAACCGGTGATACCACGATACTATGACTGAGAGTCAACGCCATGAGCGGCCTCATTTCTTATTC
TGAGTTACAACAGTCCGCACCGCTGCCGGTAGCTCCTTCCGGTGGGCGCGGGGCATGACTATCGTCGCCG
CACTTATGACTGTCTTCTTTATCATGCAACTCGTAGGACAGGTGCCGGCAGCGCCCAACAGTCCCCCGGC
CACGGGGCCTGCCACCATACCCACGCCGAAACAAGCGCCCTGCACCATTATGTTCCGGATCTGCATCGCA
GGATGCTGCTGGCTACCCTGTGGAACACCTACATCTGTATTAACGAAGCGCTAACCGTTTTTATCAGGCT
CTGGGAGGCAGAATAAATGATCATATCGTCAATTATTACCTCCACGGGGAGAGCCTGAGCAAACTGGCCT
CAGGCATTTGAGAAGCACACGGTCACACTGCTTCCGGTAGTCAATAAACCGGTAAACCAGCAATAGACAT
AAGCGGCTATTTAACGACCCTGCCCTGAACCGACGACCGGGTCGAATTTGCTTTCGAATTTCTGCCATTC
ATCCGCTTATTATCACTTATTCAGGCGTAGCAACCAGGCGTTTAAGGGCACCAATAACTGCCTTAAAAAA
ATTACGCCCCGCCCTGCCACTCATCGCAGTACTGTTGTAATTCATTAAGCATTCTGCCGACATGGAAGCC
ATCACAAACGGCATGATGAACCTGAATCGCCAGCGGCATCAGCACCTTGTCGCCTTGCGTATAATATTTG
CCCATGGTGAAAACGGGGGCGAAGAAGTTGTCCATATTGGCCACGTTTAAATCAAAACTGGTGAAACTCA
CCCAGGGATTGGCTGAGACGAAAAACATATTCTCAATAAACCCTTTAGGGAAATAGGCCAGGTTTTCACC
GTAACACGCCACATCTTGCGAATATATGTGTAGAAACTGCCGGAAATCGTCGTGGTATTCACTCCAGAGC
GATGAAAACGTTTCAGTTTGCTCATGGAAAACGGTGTAACAAGGGTGAACACTATCCCATATCACCAGCT
CACCGTCTTTCATTGCCATACGGAATTCCGGATGAGCATTCATCAGGCGGGCAAGAATGTGAATAAAGGC
CGGATAAAACTTGTGCTTATTTTTCTTTACGGTCTTTAAAAAGGCCGTAATATCCAGCTGAACGGTCTGG
TTATAGGTACATTGAGCAACTGACTGAAATGCCTCAAAATGTTCTTTACGATGCCATTGGGATATATCAA
CGGTGGTATATCCAGTGATTTTTTTCTCCATTTTAGCTTCCTTAGCTCCTGAAAATCTCGATAACTCAAA
AAATACGCCCGGTAGTGATCTTATTTCATTATGGTGAAAGTTGGAACCTCTTACGTGCCGATCAACGTCT
CATTTTCGCCAAAAGTTGGCCCAGGGCTTCCCGGTATCAACAGGGACACCAGGATTTATTTATTCTGCGA
AGTGATCTTCCGTCACAGGTATTTATTCGGCGCAAAGTGCGTCGGGTGATGCTGCCAACTTACTGATTTA
GTGTATGATGGTGTTTTTGAGGTGCTCCAGTGGCTTCTGTTTCTATCAGCTGTCCCTCCTGTTCAGCTAC
TGACGGGGTGGTGCGTAACGGCAAAAGCACCGCCGGACATCAGCGCTAGCGGAGTGTATACTGGCTTACT
ATGTTGGCACTGATGAGGGTGTCAGTGAAGTGCTTCATGTGGCAGGAGAAAAAAGGCTGCACCGGTGCGT
CAGCAGAATATGTGATACAGGATATATTCCGCTTCCTCGCTCACTGACTCGCTACGCTCGGTCGTTCGAC
TGCGGCGAGCGGAAATGGCTTACGAACGGGGCGGAGATTTCCTGGAAGATGCCAGGAAGATACTTAACAG
GGAAGTGAGAGGGCCGCGGCAAAGCCGTTTTTCCATAGGCTCCGCCCCCCTGACAAGCATCACGAAATCT
GACGCTCAAATCAGTGGTGGCGAAACCCGACAGGACTATAAAGATACCAGGCGTTTCCCCCTGGCGGCTC
CCTCGTGCGCTCTCCTGTTCCTGCCTTTCGGTTTACCGGTGTCATTCCGCTGTTATGGCCGCGTTTGTCT
CATTCCACGCCTGACACTCAGTTCCGGGTAGGCAGTTCGCTCCAAGCTGGACTGTATGCACGAACCCCCC
GTTCAGTCCGACCGCTGCGCCTTATCCGGTAACTATCGTCTTGAGTCCAACCCGGAAAGACATGCAAAAG
CACCACTGGCAGCAGCCACTGGTAATTGATTTAGAGGAGTTAGTCTTGAAGTCATGCGCCGGTTAAGGCT
AAACTGAAAGGACAAGTTTTGGTGACTGCGCTCCTCCAAGCCAGTTACCTCGGTTCAAAGAGTTGGTAGC
TCAGAGAACCTTCGAAAAACCGCCCTGCAAGGCGGTTTTTTCGTTTTCAGAGCAAGAGATTACGCGCAGA
CCAAAACGATCTCAAGAAGATCATCTTATTAATCAGATAAAATATTTCTAGATTTCAGTGCAATTTATCT
CTTCAAATGTAGCACCTGAAGTCAGCCCCATACGATATAAGTTGTAATTCTCATGT
Features (pLannotate 1.2.2; 15 found; start..end, strand, type, name):
      1..29      +  promoter       tet promoter: E. coli promoter for tetracycline efflux protein gene
     77..371     +  CDS            TcR (fragment): tetracycline efflux protein; tet; confers resistance to tetracycline
    585..2117    +  CDS            cba: CEAB_ECOLX - Experimental evidence at protein level: Swiss-Prot protein existence level 1. Colicins are polypeptide toxins produced by and active against E.coli and closely related bacteria. From Escherichia coli.
   2118..2135    +  CDS            6xHis: 6xHis affinity tag
   2159..2683    -  CDS            cbi: IMMB_ECOLX - Protein predicted: Swiss-Prot protein existence level 4. This protein is able to protect a cell, which harbors the plasmid ColB encoding colicin B, against colicin B. From Escherichia coli.
   2897..3798    +  CDS            TcR (fragment): tetracycline efflux protein; tet; confers resistance to tetracycline
   4040..4165    -  CDS            YPB1_ECOLX (fragment): Protein predicted: Swiss-Prot protein existence level 4. From Escherichia coli.
   4301..4394    +  CDS            TcR (fragment): tetracycline efflux protein; tet; confers resistance to tetracycline
   4391..4448    -  CDS            TcR (fragment): tetracycline efflux protein; tet; confers resistance to tetracycline
   4435..4533    +  CDS            YPB2_ECOLX (fragment): Protein predicted: Swiss-Prot protein existence level 4. From Escherichia coli.
   4832..5491    -  CDS            CmR: chloramphenicol acetyltransferase; cat; confers resistance to chloramphenicol
   5492..5594    -  promoter       cat promoter: promoter of the E. coli cat gene encoding chloramphenicol acetyltransferase
   5715..5858    +  mobile_element IS1 (fragment): prokaryotic transposable element IS1
   5977..6032    -  rep_origin     RSF ori (fragment): Plasmids containing the RSF 1030 origin of replication can be propagated in E. coli cells that contain additional plasmids with compatible origins.
   6120..6665    -  rep_origin     p15A ori: Plasmids containing the medium-copy-number p15A origin of replication can be propagated in E. coli cells that contain a second plasmid with the ColE1 origin.
