[The description below was written by a language model from this plasmid's Addgene catalogue record and pLannotate feature annotations shown in this document.]
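Description:
pKP968 is a bacterial expression plasmid built on the pACYC184 backbone that produces a double-cysteine variant of colicin B from Escherichia coli carrying a C-terminal 6xHis tag. It replicates from the p15A origin, which is compatible with ColE1-type plasmids in the same cell. The catalogue entry lists the plasmid as high copy, whereas the feature annotation describes p15A as a medium-copy origin. Selection is by chloramphenicol, through the cat gene and its own promoter. The tetracycline resistance gene of pACYC184 appears only as separated fragments flanking the insert, which indicates that the colicin segment was cloned into tet and disrupted it, so tetracycline resistance is not expected. The exact cloning sites are not recorded.

The insert contains the cba coding sequence fused directly to the His tag, with D17C and M261C substitutions, followed by the colicin B immunity gene cbi in the opposite orientation. The immunity protein protects the producing cell from its own toxin. No promoter for cba is annotated. However, the depositor notes that colicin B expression can be induced by mitomycin C in a recA+ strain. This is consistent with SOS-responsive control of the kind typical of colicin genes, and it means the recA-deficient DH5alpha propagation strain is not suitable for production.

The plasmid derives from a parent in the same collection, pKP864. The record does not say what the cysteine pair is for. Engineered cysteines of this kind are commonly used for disulfide crosslinking or thiol labelling, and the His tag allows affinity purification of the protein.
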