Addgene plasmid #167653: pKP968
Purpose: Express colicinB-His6, D17C, M261C
Depositing lab: Kathleen Postle. Depositing organization: Pennsylvania State University.
Backbone
  Vector backbone: pACYC184
  Vector type: Bacterial Expression
Growth in bacteria
  Bacterial resistance: Chloramphenicol, 25 μg/mL
  Growth temperature: 37°C
  Growth strain: DH5alpha
  Copy number: High Copy
Gene/Insert
  Gene/Insert name: cba-his6 D17C, M261C
  Species: Escherichia coli
  Mutation: cba-his6 with D17C, M261C mutations
  Cloning method: Restriction Enzyme; 5′ cloning site Unknown (unknown if destroyed)
Terms and licenses: Academic/Nonprofit Terms; Industry Terms: Not Available to Industry
Depositor comments: The parent plasmid is pKP864 in this collection. Colicin B protein expression can be induced by mitomycin C treatment in a recA+ strain, i.e. not DH5alpha (PMID: 17628143).
How to cite: pKP968 was a gift from Kathleen Postle (Addgene plasmid # 167653 ; http://n2t.net/addgene:167653 ; RRID:Addgene_167653)
